Addgene plasmid #173987: pGL3-noSV40-humanEC1.45_p300peak1-2_CoordinatorMutant#3
Purpose: Firefly luciferase enhancer reporter plasmid.
Depositing lab: Joanna Wysocka. Depositing organization: Stanford University. Publication: Loss of Extreme Long-Range Enhancers in Human Neural Crest Drives a Craniofacial Disorder. Long HK, Osterwalder M, Welsh IC, Hansen K, Davies JOJ, Liu YE, Koska M, Adams AT, Aho R, Arora N, Ikeda K, Williams RM, Sauka-Spengler T, Porteus MH, Mohun T, Dickel DE, Swigut T, Hughes JR, Higgs DR, Visel A, Selleri L, Wysocka J. Cell Stem Cell. 2020 Nov 5;27(5):765-783.e14. doi: 10.1016/j.stem.2020.09.001. Epub 2020 Sep 28. PubMed 32991838.
Backbone
  Vector backbone: pGL3-Promoter, GenBank: U47298.2
  Backbone manufacturer: Promega
  Backbone size w/o insert (bp): 5016
  Vector type: Luciferase
Growth in bacteria
  Bacterial resistance: Ampicillin, 100 μg/mL
  Growth temperature: 37°C
  Growth strain: DH5alpha
  Copy number: High Copy
Gene/Insert
  Gene/Insert name: p300 peak 1 and peak 2 from SOX9 enhancer cluster EC1.45 with Coordinator motif #3 mutated
  Species: H. sapiens (human)
  Insert size (bp): 1602
  Mutation: Coordinator motif mutation #3
  Promoter: SV40 promoter
  Cloning method: Restriction Enzyme; 5′ cloning site unknown (unknown if destroyed)
  Sequencing primers: 5′ CGCTCTCCATCAAAACAAAACG; 3′ GAGTTAGGGGCGGGATGG
Terms and licenses: Academic/Nonprofit Terms; Industry Terms: Not Available to Industry
How to cite: pGL3-noSV40-humanEC1.45_p300peak1-2_CoordinatorMutant#3 was a gift from Joanna Wysocka (Addgene plasmid # 173987 ; http://n2t.net/addgene:173987 ; RRID:Addgene_173987)
