[The description below was written by a language model from this plasmid's Addgene catalogue record and pLannotate feature annotations shown in this document.]
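Description:
pGL3-noSV40-humanEC1.45_p300peak1-2_CoordinatorMutant#3 is a firefly luciferase enhancer reporter built on the Promega pGL3-Promoter backbone, intended for transfection into mammalian cells and propagated in E. coli. Bacterial maintenance relies on a high-copy ColE1/pUC-type origin and an ampicillin resistance gene (β-lactamase) driven by its own bla promoter; an f1 phage origin is also present. The short large T antigen, TcR and lacZα matches in the annotation are backbone remnants rather than functional genes.

The payload is a 1,602 bp human fragment comprising p300 peak 1 and peak 2 of EC1.45, an enhancer cluster associated with SOX9, carrying a mutation in the third Coordinator motif. The insert itself is not annotated in the feature table, but the unannotated interval between the upstream transcriptional pause site and the SV40 promoter is consistent with its size and position. In this arrangement the enhancer sits directly upstream of the SV40 early promoter, which drives the luc+ firefly luciferase coding sequence, terminated by the SV40 polyadenylation signal. A synthetic poly(A) signal and the human α2-globin RNA polymerase II pause site lie upstream of the insert to block read-through transcription from the backbone, so that luciferase output reflects the activity of the cloned element on the minimal promoter. The "noSV40" in the name is not explained in the record; both the catalogue fields and the annotation show an SV40 promoter, and no SV40 enhancer is annotated.

The plasmid is suited to quantitative comparison with the wild-type EC1.45 reporter and other motif mutants, testing how this Coordinator motif contributes to enhancer activity. The associated work concerns long-range SOX9 enhancers in human neural crest and craniofacial disease.
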