Features (pLannotate 1.2.2; 12 found; start..end, strand, type, name):
     28..1680    +  CDS            luciferase: firefly luciferase; luc+; enhanced luc+ version of the luciferase gene
   1721..1842    -  polyA_signal   SV40 poly(A) signal: SV40 polyadenylation signal
   1865..1933    -  CDS            large T antigen (fragment): large T antigen from SV40 (simian virus 40)
   1955..2087    +  CDS            TcR (fragment): tetracycline efflux protein; tet; confers resistance to tetracycline
   2267..2855    -  rep_origin     ori: high-copy-number ColE1/pMB1/pBR322/pUC origin of replication
   3026..3886    -  CDS            AmpR: β-lactamase; bla; confers resistance to ampicillin, carbenicillin, and related antibiotics
   3887..3991    -  promoter       AmpR promoter: bla
   4018..4446    +  rep_origin     f1 ori (sequence partly withheld): f1 bacteriophage origin of replication; arrow indicates direction of (+) strand synthesis
   4478..4545    -  CDS            lacZα (fragment): LacZα fragment of β-galactosidase; lacZ fragment
   4604..4652    +  polyA_signal   poly(A) signal: synthetic polyadenylation signal
   4666..4757    +  misc_feature   pause site: RNA polymerase II transcriptional pause signal from the human α2 globin gene
   6414..6610    +  promoter       SV40 promoter: SV40 early promoter
>Addgene plasmid #173987 | pGL3-noSV40-humanEC1.45_p300peak1-2_CoordinatorMutant#3 | addgene full sequence | sequence record 341766 | Addgene NGS Result
CATTCCGGTACTGTTGGTAAAGCCACCATGGAAGACGCCAAAAACATAAAGAAAGGCCCGGCGCCATTCT
ATCCGCTGGAAGATGGAACCGCTGGAGAGCAACTGCATAAGGCTATGAAGAGATACGCCCTGGTTCCTGG
AACAATTGCTTTTACAGATGCACATATCGAGGTGGACATCACTTACGCTGAGTACTTCGAAATGTCCGTT
CGGTTGGCAGAAGCTATGAAACGATATGGGCTGAATACAAATCACAGAATCGTCGTATGCAGTGAAAACT
CTCTTCAATTCTTTATGCCGGTGTTGGGCGCGTTATTTATCGGAGTTGCAGTTGCGCCCGCGAACGACAT
TTATAATGAACGTGAATTGCTCAACAGTATGGGCATTTCGCAGCCTACCGTGGTGTTCGTTTCCAAAAAG
GGGTTGCAAAAAATTTTGAACGTGCAAAAAAAGCTCCCAATCATCCAAAAAATTATTATCATGGATTCTA
AAACGGATTACCAGGGATTTCAGTCGATGTACACGTTCGTCACATCTCATCTACCTCCCGGTTTTAATGA
ATACGATTTTGTGCCAGAGTCCTTCGATAGGGACAAGACAATTGCACTGATCATGAACTCCTCTGGATCT
ACTGGTCTGCCTAAAGGTGTCGCTCTGCCTCATAGAACTGCCTGCGTGAGATTCTCGCATGCCAGAGATC
CTATTTTTGGCAATCAAATCATTCCGGATACTGCGATTTTAAGTGTTGTTCCATTCCATCACGGTTTTGG
AATGTTTACTACACTCGGATATTTGATATGTGGATTTCGAGTCGTCTTAATGTATAGATTTGAAGAAGAG
CTGTTTCTGAGGAGCCTTCAGGATTACAAGATTCAAAGTGCGCTGCTGGTGCCAACCCTATTCTCCTTCT
TCGCCAAAAGCACTCTGATTGACAAATACGATTTATCTAATTTACACGAAATTGCTTCTGGTGGCGCTCC
CCTCTCTAAGGAAGTCGGGGAAGCGGTTGCCAAGAGGTTCCATCTGCCAGGTATCAGGCAAGGATATGGG
CTCACTGAGACTACATCAGCTATTCTGATTACACCCGAGGGGGATGATAAACCGGGCGCGGTCGGTAAAG
TTGTTCCATTTTTTGAAGCGAAGGTTGTGGATCTGGATACCGGGAAAACGCTGGGCGTTAATCAAAGAGG
CGAACTGTGTGTGAGAGGTCCTATGATTATGTCCGGTTATGTAAACAATCCGGAAGCGACCAACGCCTTG
ATTGACAAGGATGGATGGCTACATTCTGGAGACATAGCTTACTGGGACGAAGACGAACACTTCTTCATCG
TTGACCGCCTGAAGTCTCTGATTAAGTACAAAGGCTATCAGGTGGCTCCCGCTGAATTGGAATCCATCTT
GCTCCAACACCCCAACATCTTCGACGCAGGTGTCGCAGGTCTTCCCGACGATGACGCCGGTGAACTTCCC
GCCGCCGTTGTTGTTTTGGAGCACGGAAAGACGATGACGGAAAAAGAGATCGTGGATTACGTCGCCAGTC
AAGTAACAACCGCGAAAAAGTTGCGCGGAGGAGTTGTGTTTGTGGACGAAGTACCGAAAGGTCTTACCGG
AAAACTCGACGCAAGAAAAATCAGAGAGATCCTCATAAAGGCCAAGAAGGGCGGAAAGATCGCCGTGTAA
TTCTAGAGTCGGGGCGGCCGGCCGCTTCGAGCAGACATGATAAGATACATTGATGAGTTTGGACAAACCA
CAACTAGAATGCAGTGAAAAAAATGCTTTATTTGTGAAATTTGTGATGCTATTGCTTTATTTGTAACCAT
TATAAGCTGCAATAAACAAGTTAACAACAACAATTGCATTCATTTTATGTTTCAGGTTCAGGGGGAGGTG
TGGGAGGTTTTTTAAAGCAAGTAAAACCTCTACAAATGTGGTAAAATCGATAAGGATCTGGATCCGTCGA
CCGATGCCCTTGAGAGCCTTCAACCCAGTCAGCTCCTTCCGGTGGGCGCGGGGCATGACTATCGTCGCCG
CACTTATGACTGTCTTCTTTATCATGCAACTCGTAGGACAGGTGCCGGCAGCGCTCTTCCGCTTCCTCGC
TCACTGACTCGCTGCGCTCGGTCGTTCGGCTGCGGCGAGCGGTATCAGCTCACTCAAAGGCGGTAATACG
GTTATCCACAGAATCAGGGGATAACGCAGGAAAGAACATGTGAGCAAAAGGCCAGCAAAAGGCCAGGAAC
CGTAAAAAGGCCGCGTTGCTGGCGTTTTTCCATAGGCTCCGCCCCCCTGACGAGCATCACAAAAATCGAC
GCTCAAGTCAGAGGTGGCGAAACCCGACAGGACTATAAAGATACCAGGCGTTTCCCCCTGGAAGCTCCCT
CGTGCGCTCTCCTGTTCCGACCCTGCCGCTTACCGGATACCTGTCCGCCTTTCTCCCTTCGGGAAGCGTG
GCGCTTTCTCATAGCTCACGCTGTAGGTATCTCAGTTCGGTGTAGGTCGTTCGCTCCAAGCTGGGCTGTG
TGCACGAACCCCCCGTTCAGCCCGACCGCTGCGCCTTATCCGGTAACTATCGTCTTGAGTCCAACCCGGT
AAGACACGACTTATCGCCACTGGCAGCAGCCACTGGTAACAGGATTAGCAGAGCGAGGTATGTAGGCGGT
GCTACAGAGTTCTTGAAGTGGTGGCCTAACTACGGCTACACTAGAAGAACAGTATTTGGTATCTGCGCTC
TGCTGAAGCCAGTTACCTTCGGAAAAAGAGTTGGTAGCTCTTGATCCGGCAAACAAACCACCGCTGGTAG
CGGTGGTTTTTTTGTTTGCAAGCAGCAGATTACGCGCAGAAAAAAAGGATCTCAAGAAGATCCTTTGATC
TTTTCTACGGGGTCTGACGCTCAGTGGAACGAAAACTCACGTTAAGGGATTTTGGTCATGAGATTATCAA
AAAGGATCTTCACCTAGATCCTTTTAAATTAAAAATGAAGTTTTAAATCAATCTAAAGTATATATGAGTA
AACTTGGTCTGACAGTTACCAATGCTTAATCAGTGAGGCACCTATCTCAGCGATCTGTCTATTTCGTTCA
TCCATAGTTGCCTGACTCCCCGTCGTGTAGATAACTACGATACGGGAGGGCTTACCATCTGGCCCCAGTG
CTGCAATGATACCGCGAGACCCACGCTCACCGGCTCCAGATTTATCAGCAATAAACCAGCCAGCCGGAAG
GGCCGAGCGCAGAAGTGGTCCTGCAACTTTATCCGCCTCCATCCAGTCTATTAATTGTTGCCGGGAAGCT
AGAGTAAGTAGTTCGCCAGTTAATAGTTTGCGCAACGTTGTTGCCATTGCTACAGGCATCGTGGTGTCAC
GCTCGTCGTTTGGTATGGCTTCATTCAGCTCCGGTTCCCAACGATCAAGGCGAGTTACATGATCCCCCAT
GTTGTGCAAAAAAGCGGTTAGCTCCTTCGGTCCTCCGATCGTTGTCAGAAGTAAGTTGGCCGCAGTGTTA
TCACTCATGGTTATGGCAGCACTGCATAATTCTCTTACTGTCATGCCATCCGTAAGATGCTTTTCTGTGA
CTGGTGAGTACTCAACCAAGTCATTCTGAGAATAGTGTATGCGGCGACCGAGTTGCTCTTGCCCGGCGTC
AATACGGGATAATACCGCGCCACATAGCAGAACTTTAAAAGTGCTCATCATTGGAAAACGTTCTTCGGGG
CGAAAACTCTCAAGGATCTTACCGCTGTTGAGATCCAGTTCGATGTAACCCACTCGTGCACCCAACTGAT
CTTCAGCATCTTTTACTTTCACCAGCGTTTCTGGGTGAGCAAAAACAGGAAGGCAAAATGCCGCAAAAAA
GGGAATAAGGGCGACACGGAAATGTTGAATACTCATACTCTTCCTTTTTCAATATTATTGAAGCATTTAT
CAGGGTTATTGTCTCATGAGCGGATACATATTTGAATGTATTTAGAAAAATAAACAAATAGGGGTTCCGC
GCACATTTCCCCGAAAAGTGCCACCTG
[124 nt withheld, positions 4018-4141]
C
[91 nt withheld, positions 4143-4233]
A
[49 nt withheld, positions 4235-4283]
CCTTTGACGTTGGAGTCCACGTTCTTT
[37 nt withheld, positions 4311-4347]
ACCCTATCTCGGTCTATTCTTTTGATTTATAAGGGATTTTGCCGATTTCGGCCTATTGGTTAAAAAATGA
GCTGATTTAACAAAAATTTAACGCGAATTTTAACAAAATATTAACGCTTACAATTTGCCATTCGCCATTC
AGGCTGCGCAACTGTTGGGAAGGGCGATCGGTGCGGGCCTCTTCGCTATTACGCCAGCCCAAGCTACCAT
GATAAGTAAGTAATATTAAGGTACGGGAGGTACTTGGAGCGGCCGCAATAAAATATCTTTATTTTCATTA
CATCTGTGTGTTGGTTTTTTGTGTGAATCGATAGTACTAACATACGCTCTCCATCAAAACAAAACGAAAC
AAAACAAACTAGCAAAATAGGCTGTCCCCAGTGCAAGTGCAGGTGCCAGAACATTTCTCTATCGATAGGT
ACCGAGCTCTTATTTAAGCAGCTGAATTTGAGGTAATTAGTTACAGCTGCAATAGGTAAATTGACATTAA
ATAATATACTTGACGTTAGGCTTCTTTACTGTAACTCACTTCTGGATGGCATGTTGTTGTCTGTTTTTAC
CTTTCTCCTTCCCCGCCCCCCAATTGATCTATTAGGAAATAGAGAACTATCTTCATTTCTGCTCCTTCTT
CCAGGCTTGAATCTACACAACAGGCCACTCCCCAAAATTCCTCTGCTTAATTTAGAGAGCAGGTTTCAGG
GATTCACCTGGGAACAACAGCAGCAGGCACCTGACTCATATTCCTGGCGGAGAGGAAGGGAGGCCATGTA
GCTGCTCTTCCGTGGACGCGGATGCTTCCTGCCTCATAGCCGGGTCGCCTCCGCGCTAACCCCGTTGAAC
CTTGCAACCAGCCCCTCTAGAGTGTGGAAGAAAGGAGCATCGACCCAGCCTCAGGTTTCACTTCTGTTCT
AGTTTATCTATCTAACTTAGACCACATGTCTGTGCTTTCAGAAAATTTTCCCATTTTTGAATCACTAACA
GTACCCTTTATTCTTACTACTGCCAGGGATTCACTATTTTTAAACAGCTTTATTGTCATTTCAGTAGGAT
TTGGGGAAGAAAAGGAAGCGAATACATGTGTTCAATCCGTCATGTTGACTTGAAACTGCTGTTTTAAACT
GCTCTCTTTCTACGTATTTGATTCCTTTTGCTCTACCCATCCCCATGTGCCTCTACTTGTCAAGTATTGG
GAGATTATATAGGTTTCTTGTGTTTGTTGTGGTGATCAAAGTTTCTTGGGGCAGCGCCCTCATTATCTGT
CAGGCCTGGCTTCTACGGCTGAGATTGAGCACAGCCAAGCCTTTGCTCTCCCTACCACTTCTGTCTGTCA
AATAGAAAGCAGGAGGGAGCTTTTCTGTGGGATCTTTCCTTTCCTCTCAATTCTCTTTGCTGGAGAGCTC
TCCAGGATATTGGCAAGGATCTGAATTTGTGGCGCTAGCAGAGAAGCCCGAGTGAGTAACCAACTGTCCC
CAATTGTATTAGCCTTTTAAATAAAGGATTCCCAGCAAACATTCAGAAGAAACCATATGCCTTCCAGGGA
TAGGCAGCTGGAAGAGAGGGAAGAGATTAATACAGAAAAAAGCTATAGGCCATCCCGATCCTATTCTTCA
GTTCCTTTATTGGAGGCATTAAGTTTTATTTTATTAACTTCTTTCTTGCCCTTCAAAAGTTGAGGGTGCT
CACTCCAGGGCTTGTGGATATCTGCCCCAGAGAACCTCAGTGCAAAGGTTTGAAATCACAGCTGGCTGTG
ATTAGAAGGATTGGGAGAGATCAGTGCTTGATTAACTTTCAGCTGCTATTGGTTTGCCTCAGTTCCTGCA
GGAGAATTAATCTGTAGGTTCGAGTAAATTTTGGATCTTAATGGATACCAGATACATTGAGCCCACCCAG
ACCACCAAGATTTTGCAATCCTTTTCCTCACATTTAAATGGTACAAATGAATTCATTCCTCCTTACTCAG
TGAACAGAATAACTCTACCTCAAGGTTTTTCTCATATAGCATTCACTTGATTTTGCCTTCTTTTCCAAGA
AAGTATAGATTCGTTGGGGCAAGGAGATCTGCGATCTGCATCTCAATTAGTCAGCAACCATAGTCCCGCC
CCTAACTCCGCCCATCCCGCCCCTAACTCCGCCCAGTTCCGCCCATTCTCCGCCCCATCGCTGACTAATT
TTTTTTATTTATGCAGAGGCCGAGGCCGCCTCGGCCTCTGAGCTATTCCAGAAGTAGTGAGGAGGCTTTT
TTGGAGGCCTAGGCTTTTGCAAAAAGCTTGG
